>Addgene plasmid #77990 | EXOSC10 gRNA (BRDN0001149316) | addgene full sequence | sequence record 188790 | Addgene Assembled Sequence
CCCGGGTGCAAAGATGGATAAAGTTTTAAACAGAGAGGAATCTTTGCAGCTAATGGACCTTCTAGGTCTT
GAAAGGAGTGGGAATTGGCTCCGGTGCCCGTCAGTGGGCAGAGCGCACATCGCCCACAGTCCCCGAGAAG
TTGGGGGGAGGGGTCGGCAATTGATCCGGTGCCTAGAGAAGGTGGCGCGGGGTAAACTGGGAAAGTGATG
TCGTGTACTGGCTCCGCCTTTTTCCCGAGGGTGGGGGAGAACCGTATATAAGTGCAGTAGTCGCCGTGAA
CGTTCTTTTTCGCAACGGGTTTGCCGCCAGAACACAGGTAAGTGCCGTGTGTGGTTCCCGCGGGCCTGGC
CTCTTTACGGGTTATGGCCCTTGCGTGCCTTGAATTACTTCCACCTGGCTGCAGTACGTGATTCTTGATC
CCGAGCTTCGGGTTGGAAGTGGGTGGGAGAGTTCGAGGCCTTGCGCTTAAGGAGCCCCTTCGCCTCGTGC
TTGAGTTGAGGCCTGGCCTGGGCGCTGGGGCCGCCGCGTGCGAATCTGGTGGCACCTTCGCGCCTGTCTC
GCTGCTTTCGATAAGTCTCTAGCCATTTAAAATTTTTGATGACCTGCTGCGACGCTTTTTTTCTGGCAAG
ATAGTCTTGTAAATGCGGGCCAAGATCTGCACACTGGTATTTCGGTTTTTGGGGCCGCGGGCGGCGACGG
GGCCCGTGCGTCCCAGCGCACATGTTCGGCGAGGCGGGGCCTGCGAGCGCGGCCACCGAGAATCGGACGG
GGGTAGTCTCAAGCTGGCCGGCCTGCTCTGGTGCCTGGCCTCGCGCCGCCGTGTATCGCCCCGCCCTGGG
CGGCAAGGCTGGCCCGGTCGGCACCAGTTGCGTGAGCGGAAAGATGGCCGCTTCCCGGCCCTGCTGCAGG
GAGCTCAAAATGGAGGACGCGGCGCTCGGGAGAGCGGGCGGGTGAGTCACCCACACAAAGGAAAAGGGCC
TTTCCGTCCTCAGCCGTCGCTTCATGTGACTCCACGGAGTACCGGGCGCCGTCCAGGCACCTCGATTAGT
TCTCGAGCTTTTGGAGTACGTCGTCTTTAGGTTGGGGGGAGGGGTTTTATGCGATGGAGTTTCCCCACAC
TGAGTGGGTGGAGACTGAAGTTAGGCCAGCTTGGCACTTGATGTAATTCTCCTTGGAATTTGCCCTTTTT
GAGTTTGGATCTTGGTTCATTCTCAAGCCTCAGACAGTGGTTCAAAGTTTTTTTCTTCCATTTCAGGTGT
CGTGACGTACGGCCACCATGACCGAGTACAAGCCCACGGTGCGCCTCGCCACCCGCGACGACGTCCCCAG
GGCCGTACGCACCCTCGCCGCCGCGTTCGCCGACTACCCCGCCACGCGCCACACCGTCGATCCGGACCGC
CACATCGAGCGGGTCACCGAGCTGCAAGAACTCTTCCTCACGCGCGTCGGGCTCGACATCGGCAAGGTGT
GGGTCGCGGACGACGGCGCCGCCGTGGCGGTCTGGACCACGCCGGAGAGCGTCGAAGCGGGGGCGGTGTT
CGCCGAGATCGGCCCGCGCATGGCCGAGTTGAGCGGTTCCCGGCTGGCCGCGCAGCAACAGATGGAAGGC
CTCCTGGCGCCGCACCGGCCCAAGGAGCCCGCGTGGTTCCTGGCCACCGTCGGAGTCTCGCCCGACCACC
AGGGCAAGGGTCTGGGCAGCGCCGTCGTGCTCCCCGGAGTGGAGGCGGCCGAGCGCGCCGGGGTGCCCGC
CTTCCTGGAGACCTCCGCGCCCCGCAACCTCCCCTTCTACGAGCGGCTCGGCTTCACCGTCACCGCCGAC
GTCGAGGTGCCCGAAGGACCGCGCACCTGGTGCATGACCCGCAAGCCCGGTGCCTGAACGCGTTAAGTCG
ACAATCAACCTCTGGATTACAAAATTTGTGAAAGATTGACTGGTATTCTTAACTATGTTGCTCCTTTTAC
GCTATGTGGATACGCTGCTTTAATGCCTTTGTATCATGCTATTGCTTCCCGTATGGCTTTCATTTTCTCC
TCCTTGTATAAATCCTGGTTGCTGTCTCTTTATGAGGAGTTGTGGCCCGTTGTCAGGCAACGTGGCGTGG
TGTGCACTGTGTTTGCTGACGCAACCCCCACTGGTTGGGGCATTGCCACCACCTGTCAGCTCCTTTCCGG
GACTTTCGCTTTCCCCCTCCCTATTGCCACGGCGGAACTCATCGCCGCCTGCCTTGCCCGCTGCTGGACA
GGGGCTCGGCTGTTGGGCACTGACAATTCCGTGGTGTTGTCGGGGAAATCATCGTCCTTTCCTTGGCTGC
TCGCCTGTGTTGCCACCTGGATTCTGCGCGGGACGTCCTTCTGCTACGTCCCTTCGGCCCTCAATCCAGC
GGACCTTCCTTCCCGCGGCCTGCTGCCGGCTCTGCGGCCTCTTCCGCGTCTTCGCCTTCGCCCTCAGACG
AGTCGGATCTCCCTTTGGGCCGCCTCCCCGCGTCGACTTTAAGACCAATGACTTACAAGGCAGCTGTAGA
TCTTAGCCACTTTTTAAAAGAAAAGGGGGGACTGGAAGGGCTAATTCACTCCCAACGAAGACAAGATCTG
CTTTTTGCTTGTACTGGGTCTCTCTGGTTAGACCAGATCTGAGCCTGGGAGCTCTCTGGCTAACTAGGGA
ACCCACTGCTTAAGCCTCAATAAAGCTTGCCTTGAGTGCTTCAAGTAGTGTGTGCCCGTCTGTTGTGTGA
CTCTGGTAACTAGAGATCCCTCAGACCCTTTTAGTCAGTGTGGAAAATCTCTAGCAGTACGTATAGTAGT
TCATGTCATCTTATTATTCAGTATTTATAACTTGCAAAGAAATGAATATCAGAGAGTGAGAGGAACTTGT
TTATTGCAGCTTATAATGGTTACAAATAAAGCAATAGCATCACAAATTTCACAAATAAAGCATTTTTTTC
ACTGCATTCTAGTTGTGGTTTGTCCAAACTCATCAATGTATCTTATCATGTCTGGCTCTAGCTATCCCGC
CCCTAACTCCGCCCATCCCGCCCCTAACTCCGCCCAGTTCCGCCCATTCTCCGCCCCATGGCTGACTAAT
TTTTTTTATTTATGCAGAGGCCGAGGCCGCCTCGGCCTCTGAGCTATTCCAGAAGTAGTGAGGAGGCTTT
TTTGGAGGCCTAGGGACGTACCCAATTCGCCCTATAGTGAGTCGTATTACGCGCGCTCACTGGCCGTCGT
TTTACAACGTCGTGACTGGGAAAACCCTGGCGTTACCCAACTTAATCGCCTTGCAGCACATCCCCCTTTC
GCCAGCTGGCGTAATAGCGAAGAGGCCCGCACCGATCGCCCTTCCCAACAGTTGCGCAGCCTGAATGGCG
AATGGG
[124 nt withheld, positions 3367-3490]
C
[91 nt withheld, positions 3492-3582]
A
[49 nt withheld, positions 3584-3632]
CCTTTGACGTTGGAGTCCACGTTCTTT
[37 nt withheld, positions 3660-3696]
ACCCTATCTCGGTCTATTCTTTTGATTTATAAGGGATTTTGCCGATTTCGGCCTATTGGTTAAAAAATGA
GCTGATTTAACAAAAATTTAACGCGAATTTTAACAAAATATTAACGCTTACAATTTAGGTGGCACTTTTC
GGGGAAATGTGCGCGGAACCCCTATTTGTTTATTTTTCTAAATACATTCAAATATGTATCCGCTCATGAG
ACAATAACCCTGATAAATGCTTCAATAATATTGAAAAAGGAAGAGTATGAGTATTCAACATTTCCGTGTC
GCCCTTATTCCCTTTTTTGCGGCATTTTGCCTTCCTGTTTTTGCTCACCCAGAAACGCTGGTGAAAGTAA
AAGATGCTGAAGATCAGTTGGGTGCACGAGTGGGTTACATCGAACTGGATCTCAACAGCGGTAAGATCCT
TGAGAGTTTTCGCCCCGAAGAACGTTTTCCAATGATGAGCACTTTTAAAGTTCTGCTATGTGGCGCGGTA
TTATCCCGTATTGACGCCGGGCAAGAGCAACTCGGTCGCCGCATACACTATTCTCAGAATGACTTGGTTG
AGTACTCACCAGTCACAGAAAAGCATCTTACGGATGGCATGACAGTAAGAGAATTATGCAGTGCTGCCAT
AACCATGAGTGATAACACTGCGGCCAACTTACTTCTGACAACGATCGGAGGACCGAAGGAGCTAACCGCT
TTTTTGCACAACATGGGGGATCATGTAACTCGCCTTGATCGTTGGGAACCGGAGCTGAATGAAGCCATAC
CAAACGACGAGCGTGACACCACGATGCCTGTAGCAATGGCAACAACGTTGCGCAAACTATTAACTGGCGA
ACTACTTACTCTAGCTTCCCGGCAACAATTAATAGACTGGATGGAGGCGGATAAAGTTGCAGGACCACTT
CTGCGCTCGGCCCTTCCGGCTGGCTGGTTTATTGCTGATAAATCTGGAGCCGGTGAGCGTGGGTCTCGCG
GTATCATTGCAGCACTGGGGCCAGATGGTAAGCCCTCCCGTATCGTAGTTATCTACACGACGGGGAGTCA
GGCAACTATGGATGAACGAAATAGACAGATCGCTGAGATAGGTGCCTCACTGATTAAGCATTGGTAACTG
TCAGACCAAGTTTACTCATATATACTTTAGATTGATTTAAAACTTCATTTTTAATTTAAAAGGATCTAGG
TGAAGATCCTTTTTGATAATCTCATGACCAAAATCCCTTAACGTGAGTTTTCGTTCCACTGAGCGTCAGA
CCCCGTAGAAAAGATCAAAGGATCTTCTTGAGATCCTTTTTTTCTGCGCGTAATCTGCTGCTTGCAAACA
AAAAAACCACCGCTACCAGCGGTGGTTTGTTTGCCGGATCAAGAGCTACCAACTCTTTTTCCGAAGGTAA
CTGGCTTCAGCAGAGCGCAGATACCAAATACTGTTCTTCTAGTGTAGCCGTAGTTAGGCCACCACTTCAA
GAACTCTGTAGCACCGCCTACATACCTCGCTCTGCTAATCCTGTTACCAGTGGCTGCTGCCAGTGGCGAT
AAGTCGTGTCTTACCGGGTTGGACTCAAGACGATAGTTACCGGATAAGGCGCAGCGGTCGGGCTGAACGG
GGGGTTCGTGCACACAGCCCAGCTTGGAGCGAACGACCTACACCGAACTGAGATACCTACAGCGTGAGCT
ATGAGAAAGCGCCACGCTTCCCGAAGGGAGAAAGGCGGACAGGTATCCGGTAAGCGGCAGGGTCGGAACA
GGAGAGCGCACGAGGGAGCTTCCAGGGGGAAACGCCTGGTATCTTTATAGTCCTGTCGGGTTTCGCCACC
TCTGACTTGAGCGTCGATTTTTGTGATGCTCGTCAGGGGGGCGGAGCCTATGGAAAAACGCCAGCAACGC
GGCCTTTTTACGGTTCCTGGCCTTTTGCTGGCCTTTTGCTCACATGTTCTTTCCTGCGTTATCCCCTGAT
TCTGTGGATAACCGTATTACCGCCTTTGAGTGAGCTGATACCGCTCGCCGCAGCCGAACGACCGAGCGCA
GCGAGTCAGTGAGCGAGGAAGCGGAAGAGCGCCCAATACGCAAACCGCCTCTCCCCGCGCGTTGGCCGAT
TCATTAATGCAGCTGGCACGACAGGTTTCCCGACTGGAAAGCGGGCAGTGAGCGCAACGCAATTAATGTG
AGTTAGCTCACTCATTAGGCACCCCAGGCTTTACACTTTATGCTTCCGGCTCGTATGTTGTGTGGAATTG
TGAGCGGATAACAATTTCACACAGGAAACAGCTATGACCATGATTACGCCAAGCGCGCAATTAACCCTCA
CTAAAGGGAACAAAAGCTGGAGCTGCAAGCTTAATGTAGTCTTATGCAATACTCTTGTAGTCTTGCAACA
TGGTAACGATGAGTTAGCAACATGCCTTACAAGGAGAGAAAAAGCACCGTGCATGCCGATTGGTGGAAGT
AAGGTGGTACGATCGTGCCTTATTAGGAAGGCAACAGACGGGTCTGACATGGATTGGACGAACCACTGAA
TTGCCGCATTGCAGAGATATTGTATTTAAGTGCCTAGCTCGATACATAAACGGGTCTCTCTGGTTAGACC
AGATCTGAGCCTGGGAGCTCTCTGGCTAACTAGGGAACCCACTGCTTAAGCCTCAATAAAGCTTGCCTTG
AGTGCTTCAAGTAGTGTGTGCCCGTCTGTTGTGTGACTCTGGTAACTAGAGATCCCTCAGACCCTTTTAG
TCAGTGTGGAAAATCTCTAGCAGTGGCGCCCGAACAGGGACTTGAAAGCGAAAGGGAAACCAGAGGAGCT
CTCTCGACGCAGGACTCGGCTTGCTGAAGCGCGCACGGCAAGAGGCGAGGGGCGGCGACTGGTGAGTACG
CCAAAAATTTTGACTAGCGGAGGCTAGAAGGAGAGAGATGGGTGCGAGAGCGTCAGTATTAAGCGGGGGA
GAATTAGATCGCGATGGGAAAAAATTCGGTTAAGGCCAGGGGGAAAGAAAAAATATAAATTAAAACATAT
AGTATGGGCAAGCAGGGAGCTAGAACGATTCGCAGTTAATCCTGGCCTGTTAGAAACATCAGAAGGCTGT
AGACAAATACTGGGACAGCTACAACCATCCCTTCAGACAGGATCAGAAGAACTTAGATCATTATATAATA
CAGTAGCAACCCTCTATTGTGTGCATCAAAGGATAGAGATAAAAGACACCAAGGAAGCTTTAGACAAGAT
AGAGGAAGAGCAAAACAAAAGTAAGACCACCGCACAGCAAGCGGCCGCTGATCTTCAGACCTGGAGGAGG
AGATATGAGGGACAATTGGAGAAGTGAATTATATAAATATAAAGTAGTAAAAATTGAACCATTAGGAGTA
GCACCCACCAAGGCAAAGAGAAGAGTGGTGCAGAGAGAAAAAAGAGCAGTGGGAATAGGAGCTTTGTTCC
TTGGGTTCTTGGGAGCAGCAGGAAGCACTATGGGCGCAGCGTCAATGACGCTGACGGTACAGGCCAGACA
ATTATTGTCTGGTATAGTGCAGCAGCAGAACAATTTGCTGAGGGCTATTGAGGCGCAACAGCATCTGTTG
CAACTCACAGTCTGGGGCATCAAGCAGCTCCAGGCAAGAATCCTGGCTGTGGAAAGATACCTAAAGGATC
AACAGCTCCTGGGGATTTGGGGTTGCTCTGGAAAACTCATTTGCACCACTGCTGTGCCTTGGAATGCTAG
TTGGAGTAATAAATCTCTGGAACAGATTTGGAATCACACGACCTGGATGGAGTGGGACAGAGAAATTAAC
AATTACACAAGCTTAATACACTCCTTAATTGAAGAATCGCAAAACCAGCAAGAAAAGAATGAACAAGAAT
TATTGGAATTAGATAAATGGGCAAGTTTGTGGAATTGGTTTAACATAACAAATTGGCTGTGGTATATAAA
ATTATTCATAATGATAGTAGGAGGCTTGGTAGGTTTAAGAATAGTTTTTGCTGTACTTTCTATAGTGAAT
AGAGTTAGGCAGGGATATTCACCATTATCGTTTCAGACCCACCTCCCAACCCCGAGGGGACCCAGAGAGG
GCCTATTTCCCATGATTCCTTCATATTTGCATATACGATACAAGGCTGTTAGAGAGATAATTAGAATTAA
TTTGACTGTAAACACAAAGATATTAGTACAAAATACGTGACGTAGAAAGTAATAATTTCTTGGGTAGTTT
GCAGTTTTAAAATTATGTTTTAAAATGGACTATCATATGCTTACCGTAACTTGAAAGTATTTCGATTTCT
TGGCTTTATATATCTTGTGGAAAGGACGAAACACCGTGAAATCAGCCAGTGCAGGGGTTTTAGAGCTAGA
AATAGCAAGTTAAAATAAGGCTAGTCCGTTATCAACTTGAAAAAGTGGCACCGAGTCGGTGCTTTTTTAA
GCTTGGCGTAACTAGATCTTGAGACAAATGGCAGTATTCATCCACAATTTTAAAAGAAAAGGGGGGATTG
GGGGGTACAGTGCAGGGGAAAGAATAGTAGACATAATAGCAACAGACATACAAACTAAAGAATTACAAAA
ACAAATTACAAAAATTCAAAATTTTCGGGTTTATTACAGGGACAGCAGAGATCCACTTTGGCGCCGGCTC
GAGGGGG
Features (pLannotate 1.2.2; 29 found; start..end, strand, type, name):
     14..80      +  CDS            small t antigen (fragment): SV40 (simian virus 40) small t antigen
    106..317     +  promoter       EF-1α core promoter: core promoter for human elongation factor EF-1α
    318..1256    +  intron         EF-1α intron A: intron upstream of the start codon of human EF-1α
   1278..1877    +  CDS            PuroR (fragment): puromycin N-acetyltransferase; pac from Streptomyces; confers resistance to puromycin
   1893..2481    +  misc_feature   WPRE: woodchuck hepatitis virus posttranscriptional regulatory element
   2532..2551    +  misc_feature   cPPT/CTS (fragment): central polypurine tract and central termination sequence of HIV-1
   2553..2786    +  LTR            3' LTR (ΔU3): self-inactivating 3' long terminal repeat (LTR) from HIV-1
   2864..2985    +  polyA_signal   SV40 poly(A) signal: SV40 polyadenylation signal
   3025..3160    +  rep_origin     SV40 ori: SV40 origin of replication
   3181..3199    -  promoter       T7 promoter: promoter for bacteriophage T7 RNA polymerase
   3207..3362    +  CDS            lacZα (fragment): LacZα fragment of β-galactosidase; lacZ fragment
   3367..3795    +  rep_origin     f1 ori (sequence partly withheld): f1 bacteriophage origin of replication; arrow indicates direction of (+) strand synthesis
   3848..3952    +  promoter       AmpR promoter: bla
   3953..4813    +  CDS            AmpR: β-lactamase; bla; confers resistance to ampicillin, carbenicillin, and related antibiotics
   4984..5572    +  rep_origin     ori: high-copy-number ColE1/pMB1/pBR322/pUC origin of replication
   5755..5847    +  CDS            lacI (fragment): lac repressor; lacI; The lac repressor binds to the lac operator to inhibit transcription in E. coli. This inhibition can be relieved by adding lactose or isopropyl-β-D-thiogalactopyranoside (IPTG).
   5860..5881    +  protein_bind   CAP binding site: CAP binding activates transcription in the presence of cAMP. E. coli catabolite activator protein
   5896..5926    +  promoter       lac promoter: promoter for the E. coli lac operon
   5934..5950    +  protein_bind   lac operator: The lac repressor binds to the lac operator to inhibit transcription in E. coli. This inhibition can be relieved by adding lactose or isopropyl-β-D-thiogalactopyranoside (IPTG). lac repressor encoded by lacI
   5995..6013    +  promoter       T3 promoter: promoter for bacteriophage T3 RNA polymerase
   6041..6267    +  promoter       RSV promoter: Rous sarcoma virus enhancer/promoter
   6268..6448    +  LTR            5' LTR (truncated): truncated 5' long terminal repeat (LTR) from HIV-1
   6495..6620    +  misc_feature   HIV-1 Ψ: packaging signal of human immunodeficiency virus type 1
   6604..6967    +  CDS            HIV-1 gag (fragment): gag protein from human immunodeficiency virus 1; gag
   7113..7346    +  misc_feature   RRE: The Rev response element (RRE) of HIV-1 allows for Rev-dependent mRNA export from the nucleus to the cytoplasm.
   7723..7749    +  CDS            Rev (fragment): human immunodeficiency virus 1 (HIV-1) Rev protein; rev; enhances nuclear export of unspliced and incompletely spliced viral mRNAs
   7753..7993    +  promoter       U6 promoter: RNA polymerase III promoter for human U6 snRNA
   8023..8098    +  misc_RNA       gRNA scaffold: guide RNA scaffold for the Streptococcus pyogenes CRISPR/Cas9 system
   8154..8271    +  misc_feature   cPPT/CTS: central polypurine tract and central termination sequence of HIV-1
