[The description below was written by a language model from this plasmid's Addgene catalogue record and pLannotate feature annotations shown in this document.]
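Description:
EXOSC10 gRNA (BRDN0001149316) is a third-generation lentiviral guide RNA plasmid built on the lentiGuide-Puro backbone and designed to direct Streptococcus pyogenes Cas9 to the human EXOSC10 gene, which is also known as RRP6 or PM/Scl-100. In bacteria it is maintained as a high-copy plasmid through a ColE1/pUC-type origin and selected with ampicillin via the β-lactamase gene. The backbone also carries an f1 origin, an SV40 origin and remnants of lac and T7/T3 cloning-vector sequence.

The lentiviral genome is transcribed from an RSV promoter fused to a truncated HIV-1 5' LTR, making packaging Tat-independent. It also contains the Ψ packaging signal with a partial gag sequence, the Rev response element for nuclear export of the full-length RNA, and a cPPT/CTS. It ends in a ΔU3 self-inactivating 3' LTR followed by an SV40 polyadenylation signal. Two expression units lie between the LTRs. A human U6 RNA polymerase III promoter drives the 20-nucleotide EXOSC10 spacer joined to the S. pyogenes gRNA scaffold. The EF-1α core promoter, with its intron A, drives puromycin N-acetyltransferase so that transduced mammalian cells can be selected, and a WPRE downstream enhances expression.

The plasmid does not encode Cas9, so it has to be used with a separate Cas9 vector or in cells that already express the nuclease. The guide was designed against two EXOSC10 reference transcripts using optimized sgRNA design rules intended to improve on-target activity and limit off-target effects. The depositor notes link it to a human kinome gRNA library. Its typical use is CRISPR knockout of EXOSC10 in human cells after lentiviral transduction.
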