Addgene plasmid #77990: EXOSC10 gRNA (BRDN0001149316)
Purpose: 3rd generation lentiviral gRNA plasmid targeting human EXOSC10
Depositing lab: John Doench & David Root. Depositing organization: Broad Institute. Publication: Optimized sgRNA design to maximize activity and minimize off-target effects of CRISPR-Cas9. Doench JG, Fusi N, Sullender M, Hegde M, Vaimberg EW, Donovan KF, Smith I, Tothova Z, Wilen C, Orchard R, Virgin HW, Listgarten J, Root DE. Nat Biotechnol. 2016 Jan 18. doi: 10.1038/nbt.3437. PubMed 26780180.
Backbone
  Vector backbone: lentiGuide-Puro
  Backbone manufacturer: Zhang Lab (Addgene plasmid # 52963)
  Vector type: Mammalian Expression, Lentiviral, CRISPR
  Selectable markers: Puromycin
Growth in bacteria
  Bacterial resistance: Ampicillin, 100 μg/mL
  Growth temperature: 37°C
  Growth strain: DH5alpha
  Copy number: High Copy
Gene/Insert
  Gene/Insert name: EXOSC10 (alt names: EXOSC10; NM_001001998.2)
  gRNA/shRNA sequence: TGAAATCAGCCAGTGCAGGG
  Species: H. sapiens (human)
  Entrez Gene: EXOSC10 (a.k.a. PM-Scl, PM/Scl-100, PMSCL, PMSCL2, RRP6, Rrp6p, p2, p3, p4)
  Promoter: hU6
  Cloning method: Unknown
  Sequencing primers: 5′ U6-F; 3′ pS2-R
Terms and licenses: Academic/Nonprofit Terms; Industry Terms: Not Available to Industry
Depositor comments: The gRNA was designed to target the following Genbank reference sequence(s): NM_001001998.2,NM_002685.3. Note that this plasmid does NOT contain Cas9. It should be used in conjunction with lentiCas9-Blast (Addgene #52962) or otherwise with cell lines already expressing Cas9. Browse the full kinome gRNA library at http://www.addgene.org/pooled-library/broadgpp-human-kinome/ or visit http://www.broadinstitute.org/rnai/public/ for detailed protocols and information.
How to cite: EXOSC10 gRNA (BRDN0001149316) was a gift from John Doench & David Root (Addgene plasmid # 77990 ; http://n2t.net/addgene:77990 ; RRID:Addgene_77990)
