>Addgene plasmid #77990 | EXOSC10 gRNA (BRDN0001149316) | depositor partial sequence | sequence record 145449 | Target Sequence
TGAAATCAGCCAGTGCAGGG
