>Addgene plasmid #77990 | EXOSC10 gRNA (BRDN0001149316) | addgene partial sequence | sequence record 188789 | hU6-F
TACGTGACGTAGAAAGTAATAATTTCTTGGGTAGTTTGCAGTTTTAAAATTATGTTTTAAAATGGACTAT
CATATGCTTACCGTAACTTGAAAGTATTTCGATTTCTTGGCTTTATATATCTTGTGGAAAGGACGAAACA
CCGTGAAATCAGCCAGTGCAGGGGTTTTAGAGCTAGAAATAGCAAGTTAAAATAAGGCTAGTCCGTTATC
AACTTGAAAAAGTGGCACCGAGTCGGTGCTTTTTTAAGCTTGGCGTAACTAGATCTTGAGACAAATGGCA
GTATTCATCCACAATTTTAAAAGAAAAGGGGGGATTGGGGGGTACAGTGCAGGGGAAAGAATAGTAGACA
TAATAGCAACAGACATACAAACTAAAGAATTACAAAAACAAATTACAAAAATTCAAAATTTTCGGGTTTA
TTACAGGGACAGCAGAGATCCACTTTGGCGCCGGCTCGAGGGGGCCCGGGTGCAAAGATGGATAAAGTTT
TAAACAGAGAGGAATCTTTGCAGCTAATGGACCTTCTAGGTCTTGAAAGGAGTGGGAATTGGCTCCGGTG
CCCGTCAGTG
